Addgene plasmid #111091: pCR1063
Purpose: Expresses dCas9-KRAB tagged with mCherry: pHR-hEF1a-dCas9-mcherry-KRAB-mPGK-Hyg
Depositing lab: Jacob Corn. Depositing organization: University of California, Berkeley. Publication: CRISPR-Cas9 genome editing in human cells occurs via the Fanconi anemia pathway. Richardson CD, Kazane KR, Feng SJ, Zelin E, Bray NL, Schafer AJ, Floor SN, Corn JE. Nat Genet. 2018 Aug;50(8):1132-1139. doi: 10.1038/s41588-018-0174-0. Epub 2018 Jul 27. PubMed 30054595.
Backbone
  Vector backbone: pLentiXI
  Vector type: Lentiviral
Growth in bacteria
  Bacterial resistance: Ampicillin, 100 μg/mL
  Growth temperature: 37°C
  Growth strain: NEB Stable
  Copy number: Unknown
Gene/Insert
  Gene/Insert name: dCas9-KRAB
  Species: H. sapiens (human)
  Tag / fusion protein: mCherry (C terminal on insert)
  Cloning method: Gibson Cloning
Terms and licenses: Academic/Nonprofit Terms; Industry Terms: Not Available to Industry
Depositor comments: Consensus CDS were PCR amplified from gBlocks or from cDNA clones and Gibson cloned into pLentiX1
How to cite: pCR1063 was a gift from Jacob Corn (Addgene plasmid # 111091 ; http://n2t.net/addgene:111091 ; RRID:Addgene_111091)
