[The description below was written by a language model from this plasmid's Addgene catalogue record and pLannotate feature annotations shown in this document.]
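Description:
pCR1063 is a 16.4 kb HIV-1-based lentiviral transfer plasmid (backbone recorded as pLentiXI, with "pHR" in the construct's descriptive name) that delivers a fluorescently tagged CRISPR interference effector, dCas9-mCherry-KRAB, together with a hygromycin selection cassette. It is propagated in E. coli through a high-copy ColE1/pUC-type origin and the β-lactamase (AmpR) gene for ampicillin selection. The plasmid backbone outside the viral region also carries remnants typical of older pHR-style vectors, including fragments of tetracycline resistance, rop and bom. There is also an SV40 promoter followed by gpt fragments, small t intron sequences and an SV40 poly(A) signal.

The proviral cassette begins with a truncated 5' LTR, followed by the Ψ packaging signal with a gag fragment, the Rev response element for nuclear export of genomic RNA, and the cPPT/CTS. It ends with a WPRE to boost transcript expression and a ΔU3 self-inactivating 3' LTR. Between these, the human EF-1α core promoter with its intron A drives a single fusion reading frame: the Streptococcus pyogenes Cas9 coding sequence, then mCherry, then the KRAB repression domain of human ZNF10. The annotation tool labels this sequence simply as Cas9, but the depositor describes it as catalytically dead dCas9. Downstream, a mouse PGK promoter independently expresses the hygromycin resistance gene, so transduced cells can be selected with hygromycin or tracked and sorted by red fluorescence.

Once integrated, the fusion can be directed by separately supplied guide RNAs to promoters, where KRAB silences transcription without cutting the DNA. The construct is therefore suited to making stable CRISPRi cell lines for gene knockdown; it was deposited with a study of DNA repair pathways underlying Cas9 genome editing in human cells.
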