Features (pLannotate 1.2.2; 38 found; start..end, strand, type, name):
    377..634     +  LTR            5' LTR (truncated): truncated 5' long terminal repeat (LTR) from HIV-1
    681..806     +  misc_feature   HIV-1 Ψ: packaging signal of human immunodeficiency virus type 1
    790..1128    +  CDS            HIV-1 gag (fragment): gag protein from human immunodeficiency virus 1; gag
   1303..1536    +  misc_feature   RRE: The Rev response element (RRE) of HIV-1 allows for Rev-dependent mRNA export from the nucleus to the cytoplasm.
   1913..2013    +  CDS            Rev (fragment): human immunodeficiency virus 1 (HIV-1) Rev protein; rev; enhances nuclear export of unspliced and incompletely spliced viral mRNAs
   2050..2167    +  misc_feature   cPPT/CTS: central polypurine tract and central termination sequence of HIV-1
   2204..2227    -  misc_feature   MCS (fragment): pBluescript multiple cloning site
   2241..2452    +  promoter       EF-1α core promoter: core promoter for human elongation factor EF-1α
   2453..3391    +  intron         EF-1α intron A: intron upstream of the start codon of human EF-1α
   3455..7558    +  CDS            Cas9: Cas9 (Csn1) endonuclease from the Streptococcus pyogenes Type II CRISPR/Cas system generates RNA-guided double strand breaks in DNA
   7694..8398    +  CDS            mCherry: mCherry is a basic (constitutively fluorescent) red fluorescent protein published in 2004, derived from Discosoma sp.. It is reported to be a very rapidly-maturing monomer with low acid sensitivity.
   8447..8632    +  CDS            KRAB: Krüppel-associated box (KRAB) transcriptional repression domain from the human zinc finger protein ZNF10 (Margolin et al., 1994)
   8705..9204    +  promoter       PGK promoter: mouse phosphoglycerate kinase 1 promoter
   9222..10247   +  CDS            HygR: aminoglycoside phosphotransferase from E. coli; aph(4)-Ia; confers resistance to hygromycin
  10248..10266   +  misc_feature   MCS (fragment): pUC18/19 multiple cloning site
  10267..10285   +  misc_feature   MCS (fragment): pBluescript multiple cloning site
  10285..10873   +  misc_feature   WPRE: woodchuck hepatitis virus posttranscriptional regulatory element
  10874..10896   +  misc_feature   MCS (fragment): pBluescript multiple cloning site
  10913..10981   +  CDS            nef (fragment): NEF_HV1Z2 - Experimental evidence at protein level: Swiss-Prot protein existence level 1. Extracellular Nef protein targets CD4(+) T-lymphocytes for apoptosis by interacting with CXCR4 surface receptors. From Human immunodeficiency virus type 1 group M subtype D (isolate Z2/CDC-Z34) (HIV-1).
  10983..11216   +  LTR            3' LTR (ΔU3): self-inactivating 3' long terminal repeat (LTR) from HIV-1
  11241..11259   -  promoter       SP6 promoter: promoter for bacteriophage SP6 RNA polymerase
  11487..11766   +  CDS            TcR (fragment): tetracycline efflux protein; tet; confers resistance to tetracycline
  11767..11815   -  misc_feature   bom (fragment): basis of mobility region from pBR322
  11917..11952   -  CDS            rop (fragment): Rop protein, which maintains plasmids at low copy number; rop
  12047..12151   +  promoter       AmpR promoter: bla
  12152..13012   +  CDS            AmpR: β-lactamase; bla; confers resistance to ampicillin, carbenicillin, and related antibiotics
  13183..13771   +  rep_origin     ori: high-copy-number ColE1/pMB1/pBR322/pUC origin of replication
  13954..14010   +  CDS            lacI (fragment): lac repressor; lacI; The lac repressor binds to the lac operator to inhibit transcription in E. coli. This inhibition can be relieved by adding lactose or isopropyl-β-D-thiogalactopyranoside (IPTG).
  14017..14346   +  promoter       SV40 promoter: SV40 enhancer and early promoter
  14546..14665   +  CDS            gpt (fragment): XGPT_ECOLI - Also known as gpp, gxu. Experimental evidence at protein level: Swiss-Prot protein existence level 1. Purine salvage pathway enzyme that catalyzes the transfer of the ribosyl-5-phosphate group from 5-phospho-alpha-D-ribose 1- diphosphate (PRPP) to the N9 position of the 6-oxopurines guanine and xanthine to form the corresponding ribonucleotides GMP (guanosine 5'- monophosphate) and XMP (xanthosine 5'-monophosphate), with the release of PPi. To a lesser extent, also acts on hypoxanthine (PubMed:9100006, PubMed:3886014). Does not ribophosphorylate adenine (PubMed:3886014). From Esch
  14665..15000   +  CDS            gpt (fragment): XGPT_ECOLI - Also known as gpp, gxu. Experimental evidence at protein level: Swiss-Prot protein existence level 1. Purine salvage pathway enzyme that catalyzes the transfer of the ribosyl-5-phosphate group from 5-phospho-alpha-D-ribose 1- diphosphate (PRPP) to the N9 position of the 6-oxopurines guanine and xanthine to form the corresponding ribonucleotides GMP (guanosine 5'- monophosphate) and XMP (xanthosine 5'-monophosphate), with the release of PPi. To a lesser extent, also acts on hypoxanthine (PubMed:9100006, PubMed:3886014). Does not ribophosphorylate adenine (PubMed:3886014). From Esch
  15095..15400   +  CDS            frsA (fragment): FRSA_ECOLI - Also known as yafA. Experimental evidence at protein level: Swiss-Prot protein existence level 1. Catalyzes the hydrolysis of esters (PubMed:15808744). Displays esterase activity toward pNP-butyrate (PubMed:15808744). May stimulate mixed-acid fermentation by acting as a fermentation/respiration switch that down-regulates respiration and up- regulates fermentation rates (PubMed:15169777). From Escherichia coli (strain K12).
  15404..15478   +  CDS            small t antigen (fragment): SV40 (simian virus 40) small t antigen
  15480..15545   +  intron         small t intron: SV40 (simian virus 40) small t antigen intron
  15675..15695   +  CDS            SV40 NLS: nuclear localization signal of SV40 (simian virus 40) large T antigen
  16014..16097   +  CDS            large T antigen (fragment): large T antigen from SV40 (simian virus 40)
  16120..16254   +  polyA_signal   SV40 poly(A) signal: SV40 polyadenylation signal
  16421..329     +  CDS            nef (fragment) (across the origin): NEF_HV1BR - Experimental evidence at protein level: Swiss-Prot protein existence level 1. Extracellular Nef protein targets CD4(+) T-lymphocytes for apoptosis by interacting with CXCR4 surface receptors (PubMed:14990729). From Human immunodeficiency virus type 1 group M subtype B (isolate BRU/LAI) (HIV-1).
>Addgene plasmid #111091 | pCR1063 | addgene full sequence | sequence record 211980 | Addgene NGS Result
TGGAAGGGCTAATTCACTCCCAAAGAAGACAAGATATCCTTGATCTGTGGATCTACCACACACAAGGCTA
CTTCCCTGATTAGCAGAACTACACACCAGGGCCAGGGGTCAGATATCCACTGACCTTTGGATGGTGCTAC
AAGCTAGTACCAGTTGAGCCAGATAAGGTAGAAGAGGCCAATAAAGGAGAGAACACCAGCTTGTTACACC
CTGTGAGCCTGCATGGGATGGATGACCCGGAGAGAGAAGTGTTAGAGTGGAGGTTTGACAGCCGCCTAGC
ATTTCATCACGTGGCCCGAGAGCTGCATCCGGAGTACTTCAAGAACTGCTGATATCGAGCTTGCTACAAG
GGACTTTCCGCTGGGGACTTTCCAGGGAGGCGTGGCCTGGGCGGGACTGGGGAGTGGCGAGCCCTCAGAT
CCTGCATATAAGCAGCTGCTTTTTGCCTGTACTGGGTCTCTCTGGTTAGACCAGATCTGAGCCTGGGAGC
TCTCTGGCTAACTAGGGAACCCACTGCTTAAGCCTCAATAAAGCTTGCCTTGAGTGCTTCAAGTAGTGTG
TGCCCGTCTGTTGTGTGACTCTGGTAACTAGAGATCCCTCAGACCCTTTTAGTCAGTGTGGAAAATCTCT
AGCAGTGGCGCCCGAACAGGGACTTGAAAGCGAAAGGGAAACCAGAGGAGCTCTCTCGACGCAGGACTCG
GCTTGCTGAAGCGCGCACGGCAAGAGGCGAGGGGCGGCGACTGGTGAGTACGCCAAAAATTTTGACTAGC
GGAGGCTAGAAGGAGAGAGATGGGTGCGAGAGCGTCAGTATTAAGCGGGGGAGAATTAGATCGCGATGGG
AAAAAATTCGGTTAAGGCCAGGGGGAAAGAAAAAATATAAATTAAAACATATAGTATGGGCAAGCAGGGA
GCTAGAACGATTCGCAGTTAATCCTGGCCTGTTAGAAACATCAGAAGGCTGTAGACAAATACTGGGACAG
CTACAACCATCCCTTCAGACAGGATCAGAAGAACTTAGATCATTATATAATACAGTAGCAACCCTCTATT
GTGTGCATCAAAGGATAGAGATAAAAGACACCAAGGAAGCTTTAGACAAGATAGAGGAAGAGCAAAACAA
AAGTAAGACCACCGCACAGCAAGCGGCCGGCCGCTGATCTTCAGACCTGGAGGAGGAGATATGAGGGACA
ATTGGAGAAGTGAATTATATAAATATAAAGTAGTAAAAATTGAACCATTAGGAGTAGCACCCACCAAGGC
AAAGAGAAGAGTGGTGCAGAGAGAAAAAAGAGCAGTGGGAATAGGAGCTTTGTTCCTTGGGTTCTTGGGA
GCAGCAGGAAGCACTATGGGCGCAGCGTCAATGACGCTGACGGTACAGGCCAGACAATTATTGTCTGGTA
TAGTGCAGCAGCAGAACAATTTGCTGAGGGCTATTGAGGCGCAACAGCATCTGTTGCAACTCACAGTCTG
GGGCATCAAGCAGCTCCAGGCAAGAATCCTGGCTGTGGAAAGATACCTAAAGGATCAACAGCTCCTGGGG
ATTTGGGGTTGCTCTGGAAAACTCATTTGCACCACTGCTGTGCCTTGGAATGCTAGTTGGAGTAATAAAT
CTCTGGAACAGATTTGGAATCACACGACCTGGATGGAGTGGGACAGAGAAATTAACAATTACACAAGCTT
AATACACTCCTTAATTGAAGAATCGCAAAACCAGCAAGAAAAGAATGAACAAGAATTATTGGAATTAGAT
AAATGGGCAAGTTTGTGGAATTGGTTTAACATAACAAATTGGCTGTGGTATATAAAATTATTCATAATGA
TAGTAGGAGGCTTGGTAGGTTTAAGAATAGTTTTTGCTGTACTTTCTATAGTGAATAGAGTTAGGCAGGG
ATATTCACCATTATCGTTTCAGACCCACCTCCCAACCCCGAGGGGACCCGACAGGCCCGAAGGAATAGAA
GAAGAAGGTGGAGAGAGAGACAGAGACAGATCCATTCGATTAGTGAACGGATCTCGACGGTATCGCCAAA
TGGCAGTATTCATCCACAATTTTAAAAGAAAAGGGGGGATTGGGGGGTACAGTGCAGGGGAAAGAATAGT
AGACATAATAGCAACAGACATACAAACTAAAGAATTACAAAAACAAATTACAAAAATTCAAAATTTTCGG
GTTTATTACAGGGACAGCAGAGATCCAGTTTGGATCGATAAGCTTGATATCGAATTCTGTGCCCGTCAGT
GGGCAGAGCGCACATCGCCCACAGTCCCCGAGAAGTTGGGGGGAGGGGTCGGCAATTGAACCGGTGCCTA
GAGAAGGTGGCGCGGGGTAAACTGGGAAAGTGATGTCGTGTACTGGCTCCGCCTTTTTCCCGAGGGTGGG
GGAGAACCGTATATAAGTGCAGTAGTCGCCGTGAACGTTCTTTTTCGCAACGGGTTTGCCGCCAGAACAC
AGGTAAGTGCCGTGTGTGGTTCCCGCGGGCCTGGCCTCTTTACGGGTTATGGCCCTTGCGTGCCTTGAAT
TACTTCCACCTGGCTGCAGTACGTGATTCTTGATCCCGAGCTTCGGGTTGGAAGTGGGTGGGAGAGTTCG
AGGCCTTGCGCTTAAGGAGCCCCTTCGCCTCGTGCTTGAGTTGAGGCCTGGCCTGGGCGCTGGGGCCGCC
GCGTGCGAATCTGGTGGCACCTTCGCGCCTGTCTCGCTGCTTTCGATAAGTCTCTAGCCATTTAAAATTT
TTGATGACCTGCTGCGACGCTTTTTTTCTGGCAAGATAGTCTTGTAAATGCGGGCCAAGATCTGCACACT
GGTATTTCGGTTTTTGGGGCCGCGGGCGGCGACGGGGCCCGTGCGTCCCAGCGCACATGTTCGGCGAGGC
GGGGCCTGCGAGCGCGGCCACCGAGAATCGGACGGGGGTAGTCTCAAGCTGGCCGGCCTGCTCTGGTGCC
TGGCCTCGCGCCGCCGTGTATCGCCCCGCCCTGGGCGGCAAGGCTGGCCCGGTCGGCACCAGTTGCGTGA
GCGGAAAGATGGCCGCTTCCCGGCCCTGCTGCAGGGAGCTCAAAATGGAGGACGCGGCGCTCGGGAGAGC
GGGCGGGTGAGTCACCCACACAAAGGAAAAGGGCCTTTCCGTCCTCAGCCGTCGCTTCATGTGACTCCAC
GGAGTACCGGGCGCCGTCCAGGCACCTCGATTAGTTCTCGAGCTTTTGGAGTACGTCGTCTTTAGGTTGG
GGGGAGGGGTTTTATGCGATGGAGTTTCCCCACACTGAGTGGGTGGAGACTGAAGTTAGGCCAGCTTGGC
ACTTGATGTAATTCTCCTTGGAATTTGCCCTTTTTGAGTTTGGATCTTGGTTCATTCTCAAGCCTCAGAC
AGTGGTTCAAAGTTTTTTTCTTCCATTTCAGGTGTCGTGGAATTCTCACGCGTCTGCAGGATATCAAGCT
TGCGGTACCGCGGGCCCGGCCACCATGGACAAGAAGTACAGCATCGGCCTGGCCATCGGCACCAACTCTG
TGGGCTGGGCCGTGATCACCGACGAGTACAAGGTGCCCAGCAAGAAATTCAAGGTGCTGGGCAACACCGA
CCGGCACAGCATCAAGAAGAACCTGATCGGCGCCCTGCTGTTCGACAGCGGAGAAACAGCCGAGGCCACC
CGGCTGAAGAGAACCGCCAGAAGAAGATACACCAGACGGAAGAACCGGATCTGCTATCTGCAAGAGATCT
TCAGCAACGAGATGGCCAAGGTGGACGACAGCTTCTTCCACAGACTGGAAGAGTCCTTCCTGGTGGAAGA
GGATAAGAAGCACGAGCGGCACCCCATCTTCGGCAACATCGTGGACGAGGTGGCCTACCACGAGAAGTAC
CCCACCATCTACCACCTGAGAAAGAAACTGGTGGACAGCACCGACAAGGCCGACCTGCGGCTGATCTATC
TGGCCCTGGCCCACATGATCAAGTTCCGGGGCCACTTCCTGATCGAGGGCGACCTGAACCCCGACAACAG
CGACGTGGACAAGCTGTTCATCCAGCTGGTGCAGACCTACAACCAGCTGTTCGAGGAAAACCCCATCAAC
GCCAGCGGCGTGGACGCCAAGGCCATCCTGTCTGCCAGACTGAGCAAGAGCAGACGGCTGGAAAATCTGA
TCGCCCAGCTGCCCGGCGAGAAGAAGAATGGCCTGTTCGGCAACCTGATTGCCCTGAGCCTGGGCCTGAC
CCCCAACTTCAAGAGCAACTTCGACCTGGCCGAGGATGCCAAACTGCAGCTGAGCAAGGACACCTACGAC
GACGACCTGGACAACCTGCTGGCCCAGATCGGCGACCAGTACGCCGACCTGTTTCTGGCCGCCAAGAACC
TGTCCGACGCCATCCTGCTGAGCGACATCCTGAGAGTGAACACCGAGATCACCAAGGCCCCCCTGAGCGC
CTCTATGATCAAGAGATACGACGAGCACCACCAGGACCTGACCCTGCTGAAAGCTCTCGTGCGGCAGCAG
CTGCCTGAGAAGTACAAAGAGATTTTCTTCGACCAGAGCAAGAACGGCTACGCCGGCTACATCGATGGCG
GAGCCAGCCAGGAAGAGTTCTACAAGTTCATCAAGCCCATCCTGGAAAAGATGGACGGCACCGAGGAACT
GCTCGTGAAGCTGAACAGAGAGGACCTGCTGCGGAAGCAGCGGACCTTCGACAACGGCAGCATCCCCCAC
CAGATCCACCTGGGAGAGCTGCACGCCATTCTGCGGCGGCAGGAAGATTTTTACCCATTCCTGAAGGACA
ACCGGGAAAAGATCGAGAAGATCCTGACCTTCCGCATCCCCTACTACGTGGGCCCTCTGGCCAGGGGAAA
CAGCAGATTCGCCTGGATGACCAGAAAGAGCGAGGAAACCATCACCCCCTGGAACTTCGAGGAAGTGGTG
GACAAGGGCGCCAGCGCCCAGAGCTTCATCGAGCGGATGACCAACTTCGATAAGAACCTGCCCAACGAGA
AGGTGCTGCCCAAGCACAGCCTGCTGTACGAGTACTTCACCGTGTACAACGAGCTGACCAAAGTGAAATA
CGTGACCGAGGGAATGAGAAAGCCCGCCTTCCTGAGCGGCGAGCAGAAAAAAGCCATCGTGGACCTGCTG
TTCAAGACCAACCGGAAAGTGACCGTGAAGCAGCTGAAAGAGGACTACTTCAAGAAAATCGAGTGCTTCG
ACTCCGTGGAAATCTCCGGCGTGGAAGATCGGTTCAACGCCTCCCTGGGCACATACCACGATCTGCTGAA
AATTATCAAGGACAAGGACTTCCTGGACAATGAGGAAAACGAGGACATTCTGGAAGATATCGTGCTGACC
CTGACACTGTTTGAGGACAGAGAGATGATCGAGGAACGGCTGAAAACCTATGCCCACCTGTTCGACGACA
AAGTGATGAAGCAGCTGAAGCGGCGGAGATACACCGGCTGGGGCAGGCTGAGCCGGAAGCTGATCAACGG
CATCCGGGACAAGCAGTCCGGCAAGACAATCCTGGATTTCCTGAAGTCCGACGGCTTCGCCAACAGAAAC
TTCATGCAGCTGATCCACGACGACAGCCTGACCTTTAAAGAGGACATCCAGAAAGCCCAGGTGTCCGGCC
AGGGCGATAGCCTGCACGAGCACATTGCCAATCTGGCCGGCAGCCCCGCCATTAAGAAGGGCATCCTGCA
GACAGTGAAGGTGGTGGACGAGCTCGTGAAAGTGATGGGCCGGCACAAGCCCGAGAACATCGTGATCGAA
ATGGCCAGAGAGAACCAGACCACCCAGAAGGGACAGAAGAACAGCCGCGAGAGAATGAAGCGGATCGAAG
AGGGCATCAAAGAGCTGGGCAGCCAGATCCTGAAAGAACACCCCGTGGAAAACACCCAGCTGCAGAACGA
GAAGCTGTACCTGTACTACCTGCAGAATGGGCGGGATATGTACGTGGACCAGGAACTGGACATCAACCGG
CTGTCCGACTACGATGTGGACGCTATCGTGCCTCAGAGCTTTCTGAAGGACGACTCCATCGATAACAAAG
TGCTGACTCGGAGCGACAAGAACCGGGGCAAGAGCGACAACGTGCCCTCCGAAGAGGTCGTGAAGAAGAT
GAAGAACTACTGGCGCCAGCTGCTGAATGCCAAGCTGATTACCCAGAGGAAGTTCGACAATCTGACCAAG
GCCGAGAGAGGCGGCCTGAGCGAACTGGATAAGGCCGGCTTCATCAAGAGACAGCTGGTGGAAACCCGGC
AGATCACAAAGCACGTGGCACAGATCCTGGACTCCCGGATGAACACTAAGTACGACGAGAACGACAAACT
GATCCGGGAAGTGAAAGTGATCACCCTGAAGTCCAAGCTGGTGTCCGATTTCCGGAAGGATTTCCAGTTT
TACAAAGTGCGCGAGATCAACAACTACCACCACGCCCACGACGCCTACCTGAACGCCGTCGTGGGAACCG
CCCTGATCAAAAAGTACCCTAAGCTGGAAAGCGAGTTCGTGTACGGCGACTACAAGGTGTACGACGTGCG
GAAGATGATCGCCAAGAGCGAGCAGGAAATCGGCAAGGCTACCGCCAAGTACTTCTTCTACAGCAACATC
ATGAACTTTTTCAAGACCGAGATTACCCTGGCCAACGGCGAGATCCGGAAGCGGCCTCTGATCGAGACAA
ACGGCGAAACAGGCGAGATCGTGTGGGATAAGGGCCGGGACTTTGCCACCGTGCGGAAAGTGCTGTCTAT
GCCCCAAGTGAATATCGTGAAAAAGACCGAGGTGCAGACAGGCGGCTTCAGCAAAGAGTCTATCCTGCCC
AAGAGGAACAGCGACAAGCTGATCGCCAGAAAGAAGGACTGGGACCCTAAGAAGTACGGCGGCTTCGACA
GCCCCACCGTGGCCTATTCTGTGCTGGTGGTGGCCAAAGTGGAAAAGGGCAAGTCCAAGAAACTGAAGAG
TGTGAAAGAGCTGCTGGGGATCACCATCATGGAAAGAAGCAGCTTCGAGAAGAATCCCATCGACTTTCTG
GAAGCCAAGGGCTACAAAGAAGTGAAAAAGGACCTGATCATCAAGCTGCCTAAGTACTCCCTGTTCGAGC
TGGAAAACGGCCGGAAGAGAATGCTGGCCTCTGCCGGCGAACTGCAGAAGGGAAACGAACTGGCCCTGCC
CTCCAAATATGTGAACTTCCTGTACCTGGCCAGCCACTATGAGAAGCTGAAGGGCTCCCCCGAGGATAAT
GAGCAGAAACAGCTGTTTGTGGAACAGCACAAACACTACCTGGACGAGATCATCGAGCAGATCAGCGAGT
TCTCCAAGAGAGTGATCCTGGCCGACGCTAATCTGGACAAGGTGCTGAGCGCCTACAACAAGCACAGAGA
CAAGCCTATCAGAGAGCAGGCCGAGAATATCATCCACCTGTTTACCCTGACCAATCTGGGAGCCCCTGCC
GCCTTCAAGTACTTTGACACCACCATCGACCGGAAGAGGTACACCAGCACCAAAGAGGTGCTGGACGCCA
CCCTGATCCACCAGAGCATCACCGGCCTGTACGAGACACGGATCGACCTGTCTCAGCTGGGAGGCGACGC
CTATCCCTATGACGTGCCCGATTATGCCAGCCTGGGCAGCGGCTCCCCCAAGAAAAAACGCAAGGTGGAA
GATCCTAAGAAAAAGCGGAAAGTGGACGGCATTGGTAGTGGGAGCAACGGCAGCAGCGGATCCGTGAGCA
AGGGCGAGGAGGATAACATGGCCATCATCAAGGAGTTCATGCGCTTCAAGGTGCACATGGAGGGCTCCGT
GAACGGCCACGAGTTCGAGATCGAGGGCGAGGGCGAGGGCCGCCCCTACGAGGGCACCCAGACCGCCAAG
CTGAAGGTGACCAAGGGTGGCCCCCTGCCCTTCGCCTGGGACATCCTGTCCCCTCAGTTCATGTACGGCT
CCAAGGCCTACGTGAAGCACCCCGCCGACATCCCCGACTACTTGAAGCTGTCCTTCCCCGAGGGCTTCAA
GTGGGAGCGCGTGATGAACTTCGAGGACGGCGGCGTGGTGACCGTGACCCAGGACTCCTCCCTCCAGGAC
GGCGAGTTCATCTACAAGGTGAAGCTGCGCGGCACCAACTTCCCCTCCGACGGCCCCGTAATGCAGAAGA
AGACCATGGGCTGGGAGGCCTCCTCCGAGCGGATGTACCCCGAGGACGGCGCCCTGAAGGGCGAGATCAA
GCAGAGGCTGAAGCTGAAGGACGGCGGCCACTACGACGCTGAGGTCAAGACCACCTACAAGGCCAAGAAG
CCCGTGCAGCTGCCCGGCGCCTACAACGTCAACATCAAGTTGGACATCACCTCCCACAACGAGGACTACA
CCATCGTGGAACAGTACGAACGCGCCGAGGGCCGCCACTCCACCGGCGGCATGGACGAGCTGTACAAGAA
TGGCGGTGGCGGAGGGATGGATGCTAAGTCACTAACTGCCTGGTCCCGGACACTGGTGACCTTCAAGGAT
GTATTTGTGGACTTCACCAGGGAGGAGTGGAAGCTGCTGGACACTGCTCAGCAGATCGTGTACAGAAATG
TGATGCTGGAGAACTATAAGAACCTGGTTTCCTTGGGTTATCAGCTTACTAAGCCAGATGTGATCCTCCG
GTTGGAGAAGGGAGAAGAGCCCTAGTAAGGCCGCGACTCTAGAAATTCTGCAGATATCCGGACTAGTGAT
CTCTCGAGGTTAACGAATTCTACCGGGTAGGGGAGGCGCTTTTCCCAAGGCAGTCTGGAGCATGCGCTTT
AGCAGCCCCGCTGGGCACTTGGCGCTACACAAGTGGCCTCTGGCCTCGCACACATTCCACATCCACCGGT
AGGCGCCAACCGGCTCCGTTCTTTGGTGGCCCCTTCGCGCCACCTTCTACTCCTCCCCTAGTCAGGAAGT
TCCCCCCCGCCCCGCAGCTCGCGTCGTGCAGGACGTGACAAATGGAAGTAGCACGTCTCACTAGTCTCGT
GCAGATGGACAGCACCGCTGAGCAATGGAAGCGGGTAGGCCTTTGGGGCAGCGGCCAATAGCAGCTTTGC
TCCTTCGCTTTCTGGGCTCAGAGGCTGGGAAGGGGTGGGTCCGGGGGCGGGCTCAGGGGCGGGCTCAGGG
GCGGGGCGGGCGCCCGAAGGTCCTCCGGAGGCCCGGCATTCTGCACGCTTCAAAAGCGCACGTCTGCCGC
GCTGTTCTCCTCTTCCTCATCTCCGGGCCTTTCGACCTGCATCCCGCCACCATGAAAAAGCCTGAACTCA
CCGCGACGTCTGTCGAGAAGTTTCTGATCGAAAAGTTCGACAGCGTCTCCGACCTGATGCAGCTCTCGGA
GGGCGAAGAATCTCGTGCTTTCAGCTTCGATGTAGGAGGGCGTGGATATGTCCTGCGGGTAAATAGCTGC
GCCGATGGTTTCTACAAAGATCGTTATGTTTATCGGCACTTTGCATCGGCCGCGCTCCCGATTCCGGAAG
TGCTTGACATTGGGGAATTCAGCGAGAGCCTGACCTATTGCATCTCCCGCCGTGCACAGGGTGTCACGTT
GCAAGACCTGCCTGAAACCGAACTGCCCGCTGTTCTGCAGCCGGTCGCGGAGGCCATGGATGCGATCGCT
GCGGCCGATCTTAGCCAGACGAGCGGGTTCGGCCCATTCGGACCGCAAGGAATCGGTCAATACACTACAT
GGCGTGATTTCATATGCGCGATTGCTGATCCCCATGTGTATCACTGGCAAACTGTGATGGACGACACCGT
CAGTGCGTCCGTCGCGCAGGCTCTCGATGAGCTGATGCTTTGGGCCGAGGACTGCCCCGAAGTCCGGCAC
CTCGTGCACGCGGATTTCGGCTCCAACAATGTCCTGACGGACAATGGCCGCATAACAGCGGTCATTGACT
GGAGCGAGGCGATGTTCGGGGATTCCCAATACGAGGTCGCCAACATCTTCTTCTGGAGGCCGTGGTTGGC
TTGTATGGAGCAGCAGACGCGCTACTTCGAGCGGAGGCATCCGGAGCTTGCAGGATCGCCGCGGCTCCGG
GCGTATATGCTCCGCATTGGTCTTGACCAACTCTATCAGAGCTTGGTTGACGGCAATTTCGATGATGCAG
CTTGGGCGCAGGGTCGATGCGACGCAATCGTCCGATCCGGAGCCGGGACTGTCGGGCGTACACAAATCGC
CCGCAGAAGCGCGGCCGTCTGGACCGATGGCTGTGTAGAAGTACTCGCCGATAGTGGAAACCGACGCCCC
AGCACTCGTCCGAGGGCAAAGGAATAGCCTGCAGGCATGCAAGCTTGATATCAAGCTTATCGATAATCAA
CCTCTGGATTACAAAATTTGTGAAAGATTGACTGGTATTCTTAACTATGTTGCTCCTTTTACGCTATGTG
GATACGCTGCTTTAATGCCTTTGTATCATGCTATTGCTTCCCGTATGGCTTTCATTTTCTCCTCCTTGTA
TAAATCCTGGTTGCTGTCTCTTTATGAGGAGTTGTGGCCCGTTGTCAGGCAACGTGGCGTGGTGTGCACT
GTGTTTGCTGACGCAACCCCCACTGGTTGGGGCATTGCCACCACCTGTCAGCTCCTTTCCGGGACTTTCG
CTTTCCCCCTCCCTATTGCCACGGCGGAACTCATCGCCGCCTGCCTTGCCCGCTGCTGGACAGGGGCTCG
GCTGTTGGGCACTGACAATTCCGTGGTGTTGTCGGGGAAATCATCGTCCTTTCCTTGGCTGCTCGCCTGT
GTTGCCACCTGGATTCTGCGCGGGACGTCCTTCTGCTACGTCCCTTCGGCCCTCAATCCAGCGGACCTTC
CTTCCCGCGGCCTGCTGCCGGCTCTGCGGCCTCTTCCGCGTCTTCGCCTTCGCCCTCAGACGAGTCGGAT
CTCCCTTTGGGCCGCCTCCCCGCATCGATACCGTCGACCTCGAGGGAATTAATTCGAGCTCGGTACCTTT
AAGACCAATGACTTACAAGGCAGCTGTAGATCTTAGCCACTTTTTAAAAGAAAAGGGGGGACTGGAAGGG
CTAATTCACTCCCAACGAAGACAAGATCTGCTTTTTGCTTGTACTGGGTCTCTCTGGTTAGACCAGATCT
GAGCCTGGGAGCTCTCTGGCTAACTAGGGAACCCACTGCTTAAGCCTCAATAAAGCTTGCCTTGAGTGCT
TCAAGTAGTGTGTGCCCGTCTGTTGTGTGACTCTGGTAACTAGAGATCCCTCAGACCCTTTTAGTCAGTG
TGGAAAATCTCTAGCAGCATCTAGAATTAATTCCGTGTATTCTATAGTGTCACCTAAATCGTATGTGTAT
GATACATAAGGTTATGTATTAATTGTAGCCGCGTTCTAACGACAATATGTACAAGCCTAATTGTGTAGCA
TCTGGCTTACTGAAGCAGACCCTATCATCTCTCTCGTAAACTGCCGTCAGAGTCGGTTTGGTTGGACGAA
CCTTCTGAGTTTCTGGTAACGCCGTCCCGCACCCGGAAATGGTCAGCGAACCAATCAGCAGGGTCATCGC
TAGCCAGATCCTCTACGCCGGACGCATCGTGGCCGGCATCACCGGCGCCACAGGTGCGGTTGCTGGCGCC
TATATCGCCGACATCACCGATGGGGAAGATCGGGCTCGCCACTTCGGGCTCATGAGCGCTTGTTTCGGCG
TGGGTATGGTGGCAGGCCCCGTGGCCGGGGGACTGTTGGGCGCCATCTCCTTGCATGCACCATTCCTTGC
GGCGGCGGTGCTCAACGGCCTCAACCTACTACTGGGCTGCTTCCTAATGCAGGAGTCGCATAAGGGAGAG
CGTCGAATGGTGCACTCTCAGTACAATCTGCTCTGATGCCGCATAGTTAAGCCAGCCCCGACACCCGCCA
ACACCCGCTGACGCGCCCTGACGGGCTTGTCTGCTCCCGGCATCCGCTTACAGACAAGCTGTGACCGTCT
CCGGGAGCTGCATGTGTCAGAGGTTTTCACCGTCATCACCGAAACGCGCGAGACGAAAGGGCCTCGTGAT
ACGCCTATTTTTATAGGTTAATGTCATGATAATAATGGTTTCTTAGACGTCAGGTGGCACTTTTCGGGGA
AATGTGCGCGGAACCCCTATTTGTTTATTTTTCTAAATACATTCAAATATGTATCCGCTCATGAGACAAT
AACCCTGATAAATGCTTCAATAATATTGAAAAAGGAAGAGTATGAGTATTCAACATTTCCGTGTCGCCCT
TATTCCCTTTTTTGCGGCATTTTGCCTTCCTGTTTTTGCTCACCCAGAAACGCTGGTGAAAGTAAAAGAT
GCTGAAGATCAGTTGGGTGCACGAGTGGGTTACATCGAACTGGATCTCAACAGCGGTAAGATCCTTGAGA
GTTTTCGCCCCGAAGAACGTTTTCCAATGATGAGCACTTTTAAAGTTCTGCTATGTGGCGCGGTATTATC
CCGTATTGACGCCGGGCAAGAGCAACTCGGTCGCCGCATACACTATTCTCAGAATGACTTGGTTGAGTAC
TCACCAGTCACAGAAAAGCATCTTACGGATGGCATGACAGTAAGAGAATTATGCAGTGCTGCCATAACCA
TGAGTGATAACACTGCGGCCAACTTACTTCTGACAACGATCGGAGGACCGAAGGAGCTAACCGCTTTTTT
GCACAACATGGGGGATCATGTAACTCGCCTTGATCGTTGGGAACCGGAGCTGAATGAAGCCATACCAAAC
GACGAGCGTGACACCACGATGCCTGTAGCAATGGCAACAACGTTGCGCAAACTATTAACTGGCGAACTAC
TTACTCTAGCTTCCCGGCAACAATTAATAGACTGGATGGAGGCGGATAAAGTTGCAGGACCACTTCTGCG
CTCGGCCCTTCCGGCTGGCTGGTTTATTGCTGATAAATCTGGAGCCGGTGAGCGTGGGTCTCGCGGTATC
ATTGCAGCACTGGGGCCAGATGGTAAGCCCTCCCGTATCGTAGTTATCTACACGACGGGGAGTCAGGCAA
CTATGGATGAACGAAATAGACAGATCGCTGAGATAGGTGCCTCACTGATTAAGCATTGGTAACTGTCAGA
CCAAGTTTACTCATATATACTTTAGATTGATTTAAAACTTCATTTTTAATTTAAAAGGATCTAGGTGAAG
ATCCTTTTTGATAATCTCATGACCAAAATCCCTTAACGTGAGTTTTCGTTCCACTGAGCGTCAGACCCCG
TAGAAAAGATCAAAGGATCTTCTTGAGATCCTTTTTTTCTGCGCGTAATCTGCTGCTTGCAAACAAAAAA
ACCACCGCTACCAGCGGTGGTTTGTTTGCCGGATCAAGAGCTACCAACTCTTTTTCCGAAGGTAACTGGC
TTCAGCAGAGCGCAGATACCAAATACTGTTCTTCTAGTGTAGCCGTAGTTAGGCCACCACTTCAAGAACT
CTGTAGCACCGCCTACATACCTCGCTCTGCTAATCCTGTTACCAGTGGCTGCTGCCAGTGGCGATAAGTC
GTGTCTTACCGGGTTGGACTCAAGACGATAGTTACCGGATAAGGCGCAGCGGTCGGGCTGAACGGGGGGT
TCGTGCACACAGCCCAGCTTGGAGCGAACGACCTACACCGAACTGAGATACCTACAGCGTGAGCTATGAG
AAAGCGCCACGCTTCCCGAAGGGAGAAAGGCGGACAGGTATCCGGTAAGCGGCAGGGTCGGAACAGGAGA
GCGCACGAGGGAGCTTCCAGGGGGAAACGCCTGGTATCTTTATAGTCCTGTCGGGTTTCGCCACCTCTGA
CTTGAGCGTCGATTTTTGTGATGCTCGTCAGGGGGGCGGAGCCTATGGAAAAACGCCAGCAACGCGGCCT
TTTTACGGTTCCTGGCCTTTTGCTGGCCTTTTGCTCACATGTTCTTTCCTGCGTTATCCCCTGATTCTGT
GGATAACCGTATTACCGCCTTTGAGTGAGCTGATACCGCTCGCCGCAGCCGAACGACCGAGCGCAGCGAG
TCAGTGAGCGAGGAAGCGGAAGAGCGCCCAATACGCAAACCGCCTCTCCCCGCGCGTTGGCCGATTCATT
AATGCAGCTGTGGAATGTGTGTCAGTTAGGGTGTGGAAAGTCCCCAGGCTCCCCAGCAGGCAGAAGTATG
CAAAGCATGCATCTCAATTAGTCAGCAACCAGGTGTGGAAAGTCCCCAGGCTCCCCAGCAGGCAGAAGTA
TGCAAAGCATGCATCTCAATTAGTCAGCAACCATAGTCCCGCCCCTAACTCCGCCCATCCCGCCCCTAAC
TCCGCCCAGTTCCGCCCATTCTCCGCCCCATGGCTGACTAATTTTTTTTATTTATGCAGAGGCCGAGGCC
GCCTCGGCCTCTGAGCTATTCCAGAAGTAGTGAGGAGGCTTTTTTGGAGGCCTAGGCTTTTGCAAAAAGC
TTGGACACAAGACAGGCTTGCGAGATATGTTTGAGAATACCACTTTATCCCGCGTCAGGGAGAGGCAGTG
CGTAAAAAGACGCGGACTCATGTGAAATACTGGTTTTTAGTGCGCCAGATCTCTATAATCTCGCGCAACC
TATTTTCCCCTCGAACACTTTTTAAGCCGTAGATAAACAGGCTGGGACACTTCACATGAGCGAAAAATAC
ATCGTCACCTGGGACATGTTGCAGATCCATGCACGTAAACTCGCAAGCCGACTGATGCCTTCTGAACAAT
GGAAAGGCATTATTGCCGTAAGCCGTGGCGGTCTGTACCGGGTGCGTTACTGGCGCGTGAACTGGGTATT
CGTCATGTCGATACCGTTTGTATTTCCAGCTACGATCACGACAACCAGCGCGAGCTTAAAGTGCTGAAAC
GCGCAGAAGGCGATGGCGAAGGCTTCATCGTTATTGATGACCTGGTGGATACCGGTGGTACTGCGGTTGC
GATTCGTGAAATGTATCCAAAAGCGCACTTTGTCACCATCTTCGCAAAACCGGCTGGTCGTCCGCTGGTT
GATGACTATGTTGTTGATATCCCGCAAGATACCTGGATTGAACAGCCGTGGGATATGGGCGTCGTATTCG
TCCCGCCAATCTCCGGTCGCTAATCTTTTCAACGCCTGGCACTGCCGGGCGTTGTTCTTTTTAACTTCAG
GCGGGTTACAATAGTTTCCAGTAAGTATTCTGGAGGCTGCATCCATGACACAGGCAAACCTGAGCGAAAC
CCTGTTCAAACCCCGCTTTAAACATCCTGAAACCTCGACGCTAGTCCGCCGCTTTAATCACGGCGCACAA
CCGCCTGTGCAGTCGGCCCTTGATGGTAAAACCATCCCTCACTGGTATCGCATGATTAACCGTCTGATGT
GGATCTGGCGCGGCATTGACCCACGCGAAATCCTCGACGTCCAGGCACGTATTGTGATGAGCGATGCCGA
ACGTACCGACGATGATTTATACGATACGGTGATTGGCTACCGTGGCGGCAACTGGATTTATGAGTGGGCC
CCGGATCTTTGTGAAGGAACCTTACTTCTGTGGTGTGACATAATTGGACAAACTACCTACAGAGATTTAA
AGCTCTAAGGTAAATATAAAATTTTTAAGTGTATAATGTGTTAAACTACTGATTCTAATTGTTTGTGTAT
TTTAGATTCCAACCTATGGAACTGATGAATGGGAGCAGTGGTGGAATGCCTTTAATGAGGAAAACCTGTT
TTGCTCAGAAGAAATGCCATCTAGTGATGATGAGGCTACTGCTGACTCTCAACATTCTACTCCTCCAAAA
AAGAAGAGAAAGGTAGAAGACCCCAAGGACTTTCCTTCAGAATTGCTAAGTTTTTTGAGTCATGCTGTGT
TTAGTAATAGAACTCTTGCTTGCTTTGCTATTTACACCACAAAGGAAAAAGCTGCACTGCTATACAAGAA
AATTATGGAAAAATATTCTGTAACCTTTATAAGTAGGCATAACAGTTATAATCATAACATACTGTTTTTT
CTTACTCCACACAGGCATAGAGTGTCTGCTATTAATAACTATGCTCAAAAATTGTGTACCTTTAGCTTTT
TAATTTGTAAAGGGGTTAATAAGGAATATTTGATGTATAGTGCCTTGACTAGAGATCATAATCAGCCATA
CCACATTTGTAGAGGTTTTACTTGCTTTAAAAAACCTCCCACACCTCCCCCTGAACCTGAAACATAAAAT
GAATGCAATTGTTGTTGTTAACTTGTTTATTGCAGCTTATAATGGTTACAAATAAAGCAATAGCATCACA
AATTTCACAAATAAAGCATTTTTTTCACTGCATTCTAGTTGTGGTTTGTCCAAACTCATCAATGTATCTT
ATCATGTCTGGATCAACTGGATAACTCAAGCTAACCAAAATCATCCCAAACTTCCCACCCCATACCCTAT
TACCACTGCCAATTACCTGTGGTTTCATTTACTCTAAACCTGTGATTCCTCTGAATTATTTTCATTTTAA
AGAAATTGTATTTGTTAAATATGTACTACAAACTTAGTAGT
